>Addgene plasmid #130581 | pTK_FoxD3_enh_8_Citrine | addgene full sequence | sequence record 258444 | Addgene NGS Result
AACATACGCTCTCCATCAAAACAAAACGAAACAAAACAAACTAGCAAAATAGGCTGTCCCCAGTGCAAGT
GCAGGTGCCAGAACATTTCTCTATCGATAGGTACCGAGCTCGAGTTGCCAGGGTGACACGTTCTAAGGCT
CAGCAGTGCTTTGGTGGGCCGTTAAGTGTGGTGAAGGCTGAAACAGCCCCTGTAACCGTCCTGCAGTAAG
GAGGAGTGCTCATGTGCACAGGGCTCAGCTCCTCCTCGCACACCATCCCTGTTCCTGTGGCTGCTGGGAC
GAGCTATGGTTCGGGTTATCAAACACCACCCATTTCACAGGCGCAAAGGAAAAAAAGCCCTACTTGGTCT
GTGTGTTCTGAATGCATTTTGCTGCAGGAGGCAGAGCTGCTGAGCGAGGTGCAGCAGGAGGCAGCCCTGG
TCCTGGGGGGAAGCAGCTCGAGGCTTTGATCCCCTCCCCTCTTTGTTTGCTCGGTGACTTTTTGTTTTCT
GCATTAACTTGGAATTAATGGTATGTCCCCATGCTGTGTGGCTGCTCAGTGTGTTCCCTTCAGTCCTATG
AGGTGTTTACTGAGGGCATAGAAATACTTTGCTCTGAAATCAGAGCTTTAATTCAGGAGTATTAGAAAAT
TGCCTTAGTGATGCATAAGGCCATCTCACAAACAGTGGCTTTACCTCCTGAGGAGAAGTGAGCTGACTCC
CCCTGGAGCTTGGTGTCGTAGTGTGGCTCCTCGTGGAGATCAGGTGATGGCTGTGTGCTCTGTGAGGTTT
ACCATCATACTTCCAAAGGCTGTTCAAGAAAAAAAGTGATAGAAACACTCTTGGAGCTGCTGCATTCTCG
GATAGAGATGGGAGCACAAGGCTGTTGGCTAGCCCGGGCTCGAGATCTGCGATCTAAGTAAGCTTGCTGC
TTCATCCCCGTGGCCCGTTGCTCGCGTTTGCTGGCGGTGTCCCCGGAAGAAATATATTTGCATGTCTTTA
GTTCTATGATGACACAAACCCCGCCCAGCGTCTTGTCATTGGCGAATTCGAACACGCAGATGCAGTCGGG
GCGGCGCGGTCCCAGGTCCACTTCGCATATTAAGGTGACGCGTGTGGCCTCGAACACCGAGCGACCCTGC
AGCGACCCGCTTAACAGCGTCAACAGCGTGCCGCAGATCCCAAGCTTGCGGCCGCTTAAGCTGCAGAAGT
TGGTCGTGAGGCACTGGGCAGGTAAGTATCAAGGTTACAAGACAGGTTTAAGGAGACCAATAGAAACTGG
GCTTGTCGAGACAGAGAAGACTCTTGCGTTTCTGATAGGCACCTATTGGTCTTACTGACATCCACTTTGC
CTTTCTCTCCACAGGTGTCCACTCCCAGGTTCAATACAGCTCTTAAGCGGCCGCAAGCTAGCTTGCCGCC
ACCATGGTGAGCAAGGGCGAGGAGCTGTTCACCGGGGTGGTGCCCATCCTGGTCGAGCTGGACGGCGACG
TAAACGGCCACAAGTTCAGCGTGTCCGGCGAGGGCGAGGGCGATGCCACCTACGGCAAGCTGACCCTGAA
GTTCATCTGCACCACCGGCAAGCTGCCCGTGCCCTGGCCCACCCTCGTGACCACCTTCGGCTACGGCCTG
ATGTGCTTCGCCCGCTACCCCGACCACATGAAGCAGCACGACTTCTTCAAGTCCGCCATGCCCGAAGGCT
ACGTCCAGGAGCGCACCATCTTCTTCAAGGACGACGGCAACTACAAGACCCGCGCCGAGGTGAAGTTCGA
GGGCGACACCCTGGTGAACCGCATCGAGCTGAAGGGCATCGACTTCAAGGAGGACGGCAACATCCTGGGG
CACAAGCTGGAGTACAACTACAACAGCCACAACGTCTATATCATGGCCGACAAGCAGAAGAACGGCATCA
AGGTGAACTTCAAGATCCGCCACAACATCGAGGACGGCAGCGTGCAGCTCGCCGACCACTACCAGCAGAA
CACCCCCATCGGCGACGGCCCCGTGCTGCTGCCCGACAACCACTACCTGAGCTACCAGTCCGCCCTGAGC
AAAGACCCCAACGAGAAGCGCGATCACATGGTCCTGCTGGAGTTCGTGACCGCCGCCGGGATCACTCTCG
GCATGGACGAGCTGTACAAGTGAGCCTCTAGACTCCCTCAGCGGCGCGCCTGGTGTTCCTCGAGATCGGA
GTCCTAAATCGACTGCCTTAGCGGTAGGACAGTAGATCAGTCAGCGACGTGACGAACCCTCGCAGGATCA
AGATCCCACGTGTCTAGAGTCGGGGCGGCCGGCCGCTTCGAGCAGACATGATAAGATACATTGATGAGTT
TGGACAAACCACAACTAGAATGCAGTGAAAAAAATGCTTTATTTGTGAAATTTGTGATGCTATTGCTTTA
TTTGTAACCATTATAAGCTGCAATAAACAAGTTAACAACAACAATTGCATTCATTTTATGTTTCAGGTTC
AGGGGGAGGTGTGGGAGGTTTTTTAAAGCAAGTAAAACCTCTACAAATGTGGTAAAATCGATAAGGATCC
GTCGACCGATGCCCTTGAGAGCCTTCAACCCAGTCAGCTCCTTCCGGTGGGCGCGGGGCATGACTATCGT
CGCCGCACTTATGACTGTCTTCTTTATCATGCAACTCGTAGGACAGGTGCCGGCAGCGCTCTTCCGCTTC
CTCGCTCACTGACTCGCTGCGCTCGGTCGTTCGGCTGCGGCGAGCGGTATCAGCTCACTCAAAGGCGGTA
ATACGGTTATCCACAGAATCAGGGGATAACGCAGGAAAGAACATGTGAGCAAAAGGCCAGCAAAAGGCCA
GGAACCGTAAAAAGGCCGCGTTGCTGGCGTTTTTCCATAGGCTCCGCCCCCCTGACGAGCATCACAAAAA
TCGACGCTCAAGTCAGAGGTGGCGAAACCCGACAGGACTATAAAGATACCAGGCGTTTCCCCCTGGAAGC
TCCCTCGTGCGCTCTCCTGTTCCGACCCTGCCGCTTACCGGATACCTGTCCGCCTTTCTCCCTTCGGGAA
GCGTGGCGCTTTCTCATAGCTCACGCTGTAGGTATCTCAGTTCGGTGTAGGTCGTTCGCTCCAAGCTGGG
CTGTGTGCACGAACCCCCCGTTCAGCCCGACCGCTGCGCCTTATCCGGTAACTATCGTCTTGAGTCCAAC
CCGGTAAGACACGACTTATCGCCACTGGCAGCAGCCACTGGTAACAGGATTAGCAGAGCGAGGTATGTAG
GCGGTGCTACAGAGTTCTTGAAGTGGTGGCCTAACTACGGCTACACTAGAAGAACAGTATTTGGTATCTG
CGCTCTGCTGAAGCCAGTTACCTTCGGAAAAAGAGTTGGTAGCTCTTGATCCGGCAAACAAACCACCGCT
GGTAGCGGTGGTTTTTTTGTTTGCAAGCAGCAGATTACGCGCAGAAAAAAAGGATCTCAAGAAGATCCTT
TGATCTTTTCTACGGGGTCTGACGCTCAGTGGAACGAAAACTCACGTTAAGGGATTTTGGTCATGAGATT
ATCAAAAAGGATCTTCACCTAGATCCTTTTAAATTAAAAATGAAGTTTTAAATCAATCTAAAGTATATAT
GAGTAAACTTGGTCTGACAGTTACCAATGCTTAATCAGTGAGGCACCTATCTCAGCGATCTGTCTATTTC
GTTCATCCATAGTTGCCTGACTCCCCGTCGTGTAGATAACTACGATACGGGAGGGCTTACCATCTGGCCC
CAGTGCTGCAATGATACCGCGAGACCCACGCTCACCGGCTCCAGATTTATCAGCAATAAACCAGCCAGCC
GGAAGGGCCGAGCGCAGAAGTGGTCCTGCAACTTTATCCGCCTCCATCCAGTCTATTAATTGTTGCCGGG
AAGCTAGAGTAAGTAGTTCGCCAGTTAATAGTTTGCGCAACGTTGTTGCCATTGCTACAGGCATCGTGGT
GTCACGCTCGTCGTTTGGTATGGCTTCATTCAGCTCCGGTTCCCAACGATCAAGGCGAGTTACATGATCC
CCCATGTTGTGCAAAAAAGCGGTTAGCTCCTTCGGTCCTCCGATCGTTGTCAGAAGTAAGTTGGCCGCAG
TGTTATCACTCATGGTTATGGCAGCACTGCATAATTCTCTTACTGTCATGCCATCCGTAAGATGCTTTTC
TGTGACTGGTGAGTACTCAACCAAGTCATTCTGAGAATAGTGTATGCGGCGACCGAGTTGCTCTTGCCCG
GCGTCAATACGGGATAATACCGCGCCACATAGCAGAACTTTAAAAGTGCTCATCATTGGAAAACGTTCTT
CGGGGCGAAAACTCTCAAGGATCTTACCGCTGTTGAGATCCAGTTCGATGTAACCCACTCGTGCACCCAA
CTGATCTTCAGCATCTTTTACTTTCACCAGCGTTTCTGGGTGAGCAAAAACAGGAAGGCAAAATGCCGCA
AAAAAGGGAATAAGGGCGACACGGAAATGTTGAATACTCATACTCTTCCTTTTTCAATATTATTGAAGCA
TTTATCAGGGTTATTGTCTCATGAGCGGATACATATTTGAATGTATTTAGAAAAATAAACAAATAGGGGT
TCCGCGCACATTTCCCCGAAAAGTGCCACCTG
[124 nt withheld, positions 4583-4706]
C
[91 nt withheld, positions 4708-4798]
A
[49 nt withheld, positions 4800-4848]
CCTTTGACGTTGGAGTCCACGTTCTTT
[37 nt withheld, positions 4876-4912]
ACCCTATCTCGGTCTATTCTTTTGATTTATAAGGGATTTTGCCGATTTCGGCCTATTGGTTAAAAAATGA
GCTGATTTAACAAAAATTTAACGCGAATTTTAACAAAATATTAACGCTTACAATTTGCCATTCGCCATTC
AGGCTGCGCAACTGTTGGGAAGGGCGATCGGTGCGGGCCTCTTCGCTATTACGCCAGCCCAAGCTACCAT
GATAAGTAAGTAATATTAAGGTACGGGAGGTACTTGGAGCGGCCGCAATAAAATATCTTTATTTTCATTA
CATCTGTGTGTTGGTTTTTTGTGTGAATCGATAGTACT
Features (pLannotate 1.2.2; 13 found; start..end, strand, type, name):
      1..92      +  misc_feature   pause site: RNA polymerase II transcriptional pause signal from the human α2 globin gene
    989..1134    +  promoter       HSV TK promoter: herpes simplex virus thymidine kinase promoter
   1212..1344    +  intron         chimeric intron: chimera between introns from human β-globin and immunoglobulin heavy chain genes
   1404..2120    +  CDS            Citrine: Citrine is a basic (constitutively fluorescent) yellow fluorescent protein published in 2001, derived from Aequorea victoria. It has moderate acid sensitivity.
   2292..2413    -  polyA_signal   SV40 poly(A) signal: SV40 polyadenylation signal
   2436..2504    -  CDS            large T antigen (fragment): large T antigen from SV40 (simian virus 40)
   2520..2652    +  CDS            TcR (fragment): tetracycline efflux protein; tet; confers resistance to tetracycline
   2832..3420    -  rep_origin     ori: high-copy-number ColE1/pMB1/pBR322/pUC origin of replication
   3591..4451    -  CDS            AmpR: β-lactamase; bla; confers resistance to ampicillin, carbenicillin, and related antibiotics
   4452..4556    -  promoter       AmpR promoter: bla
   4583..5011    +  rep_origin     f1 ori (sequence partly withheld): f1 bacteriophage origin of replication; arrow indicates direction of (+) strand synthesis
   5043..5110    -  CDS            lacZα (fragment): LacZα fragment of β-galactosidase; lacZ fragment
   5169..5217    +  polyA_signal   poly(A) signal: synthetic polyadenylation signal
