[The description below was written by a language model from this plasmid's Addgene catalogue record and pLannotate feature annotations shown in this document.]
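Description:
pTK_FoxD3_enh_8_Citrine is an enhancer reporter plasmid built on the pTK_BsmBI_Citrine backbone. It is used to test whether a candidate cis-regulatory element from the chicken (G. gallus) FoxD3 locus can drive tissue-specific expression. The insert, FoxD3_enh_8, is listed as about 800 bp. It is not annotated in the feature table, but it presumably occupies the unannotated stretch between the upstream transcriptional pause site and the herpes simplex virus thymidine kinase minimal promoter. The backbone name suggests a BsmBI-based cloning site, although the record gives the 5′ cloning site as unknown.

The minimal TK promoter has little activity of its own, so expression depends on the enhancer placed in front of it. Downstream of the promoter are a chimeric β-globin/immunoglobulin intron, which generally improves transcript processing and expression, the coding sequence for the yellow fluorescent protein Citrine, and an SV40 polyadenylation signal. A synthetic poly(A) signal and the human α2-globin RNA polymerase II pause site lie upstream of the enhancer position. Together they insulate the reporter from read-through transcription originating in the backbone and so reduce background fluorescence.

In bacteria the plasmid is selected with ampicillin through the β-lactamase gene and replicates from a ColE1/pUC-type origin. The feature annotation describes this origin as high copy, whereas the catalogue entry lists the plasmid as low copy. An f1 origin is also present, along with short remnant fragments of lacZα, TcR and SV40 large T antigen that are not functional. The associated study concerns the neural crest gene regulatory network in vivo, which fits use of the construct to assay FoxD3 enhancer activity in embryos. The record does not specify a delivery method.
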