Addgene plasmid #130581: pTK_FoxD3_enh_8_Citrine
Purpose: enhancer reporter
Depositing lab: Tatjana Sauka-Spengler. Depositing organization: University of Oxford. Publication: Reconstruction of the Global Neural Crest Gene Regulatory Network In Vivo. Williams RM, Candido-Ferreira I, Repapi E, Gavriouchkina D, Senanayake U, Ling ITC, Telenius J, Taylor S, Hughes J, Sauka-Spengler T. Dev Cell. 2019 Oct 21;51(2):255-276.e7. doi: 10.1016/j.devcel.2019.10.003. PubMed 31639368.
Backbone
  Vector backbone: pTK_BsmBI_Citrine
  Backbone size w/o insert (bp): 4670
  Vector type: enhancer reporter
Growth in bacteria
  Bacterial resistance: Ampicillin, 100 μg/mL
  Growth temperature: 37°C
  Growth strain: DH5alpha
  Copy number: Low Copy
Gene/Insert
  Gene/Insert name: FoxD3_enh_8
  Species: G. gallus (chicken)
  Insert size (bp): 800
  Promoter: thymidine kinase minimal promoter
  Cloning method: Restriction Enzyme; 5′ cloning site Unknown (unknown if destroyed)
  Sequencing primers: 5′ pTK forward CTAGCAAAATAGGCTGTCCC; 3′ pTK reverse ATATTTCTTCCGGGGACACC
Terms and licenses: Academic/Nonprofit Terms; Industry Terms: Not Available to Industry
How to cite: pTK_FoxD3_enh_8_Citrine was a gift from Tatjana Sauka-Spengler (Addgene plasmid # 130581 ; http://n2t.net/addgene:130581 ; RRID:Addgene_130581)
